Addgene plasmid #135872: D59_Ld_312380
Purpose: Expression of Leishmania donovani ectodomain in mammalian cells
Depositing lab: Gavin Wright. Depositing organization: Wellcome Sanger Institute. Publication: Systematic identification of genes encoding cell surface and secreted proteins that are essential for in vitro growth and infection in Leishmania donovani. Roberts AJ, Ong HB, Clare S, Brandt C, Harcourt K, Franssen SU, Cotton JA, Muller-Sienerth N, Wright GJ. PLoS Pathog. 2022 Feb 24;18(2):e1010364. doi: 10.1371/journal.ppat.1010364. eCollection 2022 Feb. PubMed 35202447.
Backbone
  Vector backbone: pTT3
  Backbone manufacturer: Yves Durocher, NRC
  Backbone size w/o insert (bp): 6132
  Vector type: Mammalian Expression
Growth in bacteria
  Bacterial resistance: Ampicillin, 100 μg/mL
  Growth temperature: 37°C
  Growth strain: DH5alpha
  Copy number: High Copy
Gene/Insert
  Gene/Insert name: 3'- nucleotidase/nuclease precursor, putative (alt name: LDPBK_312380)
  Species: Leishmania donovani
  Insert size (bp): 1134
  Tag / fusion protein: biotinylation sequence and His tag (C terminal on insert)
  Cloning method: Unknown
Terms and licenses: Academic/Nonprofit Terms; Industry Terms: Not Available to Industry
How to cite: D59_Ld_312380 was a gift from Gavin Wright (Addgene plasmid # 135872 ; http://n2t.net/addgene:135872 ; RRID:Addgene_135872)
