[The description below was written by a language model from this plasmid's Addgene catalogue record and pLannotate feature annotations shown in this document.]
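Description:
D59_Ld_312380 is a mammalian expression plasmid built on the pTT3 backbone, designed to produce the ectodomain of a Leishmania donovani surface or secreted protein as a soluble recombinant product. The insert, about 1.1 kb, encodes a putative 3'-nucleotidase/nuclease precursor (LDPBK_312380) and carries a C-terminal biotinylation sequence followed by a His tag. These tags are recorded in the catalogue fields, but neither they nor the insert itself is called out in the feature table, which leaves the region between the signal sequence and the polyadenylation signal unannotated.

Transcription is driven by the human CMV immediate-early enhancer and promoter, which span the numbering origin of the circular sequence. Downstream lie adenovirus-derived leader and splice elements and a chimeric intron fragment. The short "PTP" hit on the opposite strand most likely reflects this adenoviral leader sequence rather than an intended coding region. A fragment of a mouse immunoglobulin heavy chain signal sequence sits immediately upstream of the insert region, consistent with directing the ectodomain into the secretory pathway, and a rabbit β-globin poly(A) signal terminates the transcript. An Epstein-Barr virus oriP fragment allows episomal maintenance in cells that express EBNA1. In E. coli the plasmid is maintained through a high-copy ColE1/pUC origin and selected with ampicillin via β-lactamase. The small lac, tet and bla fragments are backbone remnants.

The construct belongs to a set of L. donovani ectodomain expression plasmids. The His tag is suited to purification, and the biotinylation sequence to capture on streptavidin.
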