Features (pLannotate 1.2.2; 17 found; start..end, strand, type, name):
      2..201     +  promoter       CMV promoter: human cytomegalovirus (CMV) immediate early promoter
    269..307     +  misc_feature   Ad SA (fragment): adenovirus major late transcript splice acceptor (Friedrich and Soriano, 1991)
    340..549     -  CDS            PTP (fragment): TERM_ADE02 - Experimental evidence at protein level: Swiss-Prot protein existence level 1. Protein covalently bound to the viral DNA that acts as a primer for viral genomic replication by DNA strand displacement. Assembles on the viral origin of replication in an initiation complex with viral polymerase, DBP, host NFIA and host POU2F1/OCT1. During initiation, the polymerase covalently couples the first dCTP with Ser- 580 of pTP. The terminal protein stimulates the template activity over 20 fold compared to protein-free templates. Neo-synthesized viral genomes are linked to two preterminal prot
    580..669     +  intron         chimeric intron (fragment): chimera between introns from adenovirus and immunoglobulin heavy chain genes
    688..734     +  CDS            IgH signal sequence (fragment): signal sequence from the mouse immunoglobulin heavy chain variable region
   2113..2168    +  polyA_signal   β-globin poly(A) signal: rabbit β-globin polyadenylation signal (Gil and Proudfoot, 1987)
   2682..4363    -  rep_origin     oriP (fragment): Epstein-Barr virus oriP replication origin (Yates et al., 2000)
   4490..4594    +  promoter       AmpR promoter: bla
   4595..5455    +  CDS            AmpR: β-lactamase; bla; confers resistance to ampicillin, carbenicillin, and related antibiotics
   5626..6214    +  rep_origin     ori: high-copy-number ColE1/pMB1/pBR322/pUC origin of replication
   6397..6489    +  CDS            lacI (fragment): lac repressor; lacI; The lac repressor binds to the lac operator to inhibit transcription in E. coli. This inhibition can be relieved by adding lactose or isopropyl-β-D-thiogalactopyranoside (IPTG).
   6502..6523    +  protein_bind   CAP binding site: CAP binding activates transcription in the presence of cAMP. E. coli catabolite activator protein
   6538..6568    +  promoter       lac promoter: promoter for the E. coli lac operon
   6576..6592    +  protein_bind   lac operator: The lac repressor binds to the lac operator to inhibit transcription in E. coli. This inhibition can be relieved by adding lactose or isopropyl-β-D-thiogalactopyranoside (IPTG). lac repressor encoded by lacI
   6662..6678    +  promoter       tet promoter (fragment): E. coli promoter for tetracycline efflux protein gene
   6688..6713    -  CDS            bla(M) (fragment): β-lactamase lacking the signal sequence; bla(M); allows cytosolic expression of β-lactamase
   6887..7266    +  enhancer       CMV enhancer: human cytomegalovirus immediate early enhancer
>Addgene plasmid #135872 | D59_Ld_312380 | addgene full sequence | sequence record 274886 | Addgene NGS Result
GTGATGCGGTTTTGGCAGTACACCAATGGGCGTGGATAGCGGTTTGACTCACGGGGATTTCCAAGTCTCC
ACCCCATTGACGTCAATGGGAGTTTGTTTTGGCACCAAAATCAACGGGACTTTCCAAAATGTCGTAATAA
CCCCGCCCCGTTGACGCAAATGGGCGGTAGGCGTGTACGGTGGGAGGTCTATATAAGCAGAGCTCGTTTA
GTGAACCGTCAGATCCTCACTCTCTTCCGCATCGCTGTCTGCGAGGGCCAGCTGTTGGGCTCGCGGTTGA
GGACAAACTCTTCGCGGTCTTTCCAGTACTCTTGGATCGGAAACCCGTCGGCCTCCGAACGGTACTCCGC
CACCGAGGGACCTGAGCGAGTCCGCATCGACCGGATCGGAAAACCTCTCGAGAAAGGCGTCTAACCAGTC
ACAGTCGCAAGGTAGGCTGAGCACCGTGGCGGGCGGCAGCGGGTGGCGGTCGGGGTTGTTTCTGGCGGAG
GTGCTGCTGATGATGTAATTAAAGTAGGCGGTCTTGAGACGGCGGATGGTCGAGGTGAGGTGTGGCAGGC
TTGAGATCCAGCTGTTGGGGTGAGTACTCCCTCTCAAAAGCGGGCATTACTTCTGCGCTAAGATTGTCAG
TTTCCAAAAACGAGGAGGATTTGATATTCACCTGGCCCGATCTGGCCATACACTTGAGTGACAATGACAT
CCACTTTGCCTTTCTCTCCACAGGTGTCCACTCCCAGGTCCAAGTTTGCCACCATGGAGTTTCAGACCCA
GGTACTCATGTCCCTGCTGCTCTGCATGTCTGGTGCGGCCGCCATGGCCAGAGCCAGATTTCTGCAGCTG
CTGCTGGTCACCCTGACCCTGCTGTCTACAGCCGCCCTGCCTGTGTCCGCCTGGTGGTCCAAGGGCCACA
TGAGCGTGGCCCTGATCGCCAAGAGACACATGGGCGCCAGCCTGGTGGAAAAGGCCGAGCTGGCCGCCAA
GGTGCTGAGCTTCAGCGGCCCCTACCCCAAGAGCCCCGACATGGTGCAGACCGCCCCCTGGGCCGACGAC
ATCAAGACCATCGGCCTGAAAACCCTGAGCACCTGGCACTACATCACCACCCCCTACTACACCGACGAGG
ACTTCACCCTGGACGTGTCCCCCGTGCAGACCGTGAACGTGGCCAGCGTGATCCCCATGCTGCAGACAGC
CATCGAGAAGCCCACCGCCAACAGCGACGTGATCGTGCAGAGCCTGGCCCTGCTGCTGCACTTCATGGGC
GACATCCACCAGCCCCTGCACAACGTGAACCTGTTCAGCAACCAGTACCCCGAGAGCGACCTGGGCGGCA
ACAAGCAGCTGGTGGTCATCGACAGCAAGGGCACCAAGATGCTGCTGCATGCCTACTGGGACAGCATGGC
CGAGGGCAAGAGCGGCGAGGACGTGCCCAGACCTCTGAGCGAGGCCGACTACGACGACCTGAACAACTTC
GCCGACTACCTGGAAGCCACCTACGCCAGCACCCTGACCGACAAAGAAAAGAACCTGGTGGACACCACCG
AGATCAGCAAAGAGACATTCGACCTGGCCCTGAAGTACGCCTACCCTGGCGCCGACAATGGCGCCACCCT
GAGCGACGAGTACAAGACCAACGCCAAGAAGATCAGCGAGAGACAGGTGCTGCTGGCCGGCTACCGGCTG
GCCAAAATGCTGAACACCACCCTGAAGTCCGTGTCCATGGATACCATCCTGCAGGGCCTGAAGTCCATCC
AGAGCGAGGTGGACACCGAGAACAAGGCCGAGGTGCACAACCACTACGACCAGAAGGGCATCTCTGCCGC
CGTGACCGCCATTGTGGCCGTGGCCCTGTTTATCGCCGGCATCATCATTGCCACCCTGGTGGTGCTGGCT
CTGAAGTGCTACCTGCCCAAGCGGGACAGATTCGGCAGCTACGAGCACGTGGCCCTGGGCGCGCCCGGCA
GCCTGCACCACATCCTGGACGCCCAGAAGATGCTGTGGAACCACAGGGACAGGAACCTGCCTCCTCTGGC
CCCTCTGGGCCCCCACCACCATCACCACCATTGAGTCTAGACACGTGATTAATTAAGGATCCCCCGACCT
CGACCTCTGGCTAATAAAGGAAATTTATTTTCATTGCAATAGTGTGTTGGAATTTTTTGTGTCTCTCACT
CGGAAGGACATATGGGAGGGCAAATCATTTGGTCGAGATCCCTCGGAGATCTCTAGCTAGAGGATCGATC
CCCGCCCCGGACGAACTAAACCTGACTACGACATCTCTGCCCCTTCTTCGCGGGGCAGTGCATGTAATCC
CTTCAGTTGGTTGGTACAACTTGCCAACTGGGCCCTGTTCCACATGTGACACGGGGGGGGACCAAACACA
AAGGGGTTCTCTGACTGTAGTTGACATCCTTATAAATGGATGTGCACATTTGCCAACACTGAGTGGCTTT
CATCCTGGAGCAGACTTTGCAGTCTGTGGACTGCAACACAACATTGCCTTTATGTGTAACTCTTGGCTGA
AGCTCTTACACCAATGCTGGGGGACATGTACCTCCCAGGGGCCCAGGAAGACTACGGGAGGCTACACCAA
CGTCAATCAGAGGGGCCTGTGTAGCTACCGATAAGCGGACCCTCAAGAGGGCATTAGCAATAGTGTTTAT
AAGGCCCCCTTGTTAACCCTAAACGGGTAGCATATGCTTCCCGGGTAGTAGTATATACTATCCAGACTAA
CCCTAATTCAATAGCATATGTTACCCAACGGGAAGCATATGCTATCGAATTAGGGTTAGTAAAAGGGTCC
TAAGGAACAGCGATATCTCCCACCCCATGAGCTGTCACGGTTTTATTTACATGGGGTCAGGATTCCACGA
GGGTAGTGAACCATTTTAGTCACAAGGGCAGTGGCTGAAGATCAAGGAGCGGGCAGTGAACTCTCCTGAA
TCTTCGCCTGCTTCTTCATTCTCCTTCGTTTAGCTAATAGAATAACTGCTGAGTTGTGAACAGTAAGGTG
TATGTGAGGTGCTCGAAAACAAGGTTTCAGGTGACGCCCCCAGAATAAAATTTGGACGGGGGGTTCAGTG
GTGGCATTGTGCTATGACACCAATATAACCCTCACAAACCCCTTGGGCAATAAATACTAGTGTAGGAATG
AAACATTCTGAATATCTTTAACAATAGAAATCCATGGGGTGGGGACAAGCCGTAAAGACTGGATGTCCAT
CTCACACGAATTTATGGCTATGGGCAACACATAATCCTAGTGCAATATGATACTGGGGTTATTAAGATGT
GTCCCAGGCAGGGACCAAGACAGGTGAACCATGTTGTTACACTCTATTTGTAACAAGGGGAAAGAGAGTG
GACGCCGACAGCAGCGGACTCCACTGGTTGTCTCTAACACCCCCGAAAATTAAACGGGGCTCCACGCCAA
TGGGGCCCATAAACAAAGACAAGTGGCCACTCTTTTTTTTGAAATTGTGGAGTGGGGGCACGCGTCAGCC
CCCACACGCCGCCCTGCGGTTTTGGACTGTAAAATAAGGGTGTAATAACTTGGCTGATTGTAACCCCGCT
AACCACTGCGGTCAAACCACTTGCCCACAAAACCACTAATGGCACCCCGGGGAATACCTGCATAAGTAGG
TGGGCGGGCCAAGATAGGGGCGCGATTGCTGCGATCTGGAGGACAAATTACACACACTTGCGCCTGAGCG
CCAAGCACAGGGTTGTTGGTCCTCATATTCACGAGGTCGCTGAGAGCACGGTGGGCTAATGTTGCCATGG
GTAGCATATACTACCCAAATATCTGGATAGCATATGCTATCCTAATCTATATCTGGGTAGCATAGGCTAT
CCTAATCTATATCTGGGTAGCATATGCTATCCTAATCTATATCTGGGTAGTATATGCTATCCTAATTTAT
ATCTGGGTAGCATAGGCTATCCTAATCTATATCTGGGTAGCATATGCTATCCTAATCTATATCTGGGTAG
TATATGCTATCCTAATCTGTATCCGGGTAGCATATGCTATCCTAATAGAGATTAGGGTAGTATATGCTAT
CCTAATTTATATCTGGGTAGCATATACTACCCAAATATCTGGATAGCATATGCTATCCTAATCTATATCT
GGGTAGCATATGCTATCCTAATCTATATCTGGGTAGCATAGGCTATCCTAATCTATATCTGGGTAGCATA
TGCTATCCTAATCTATATCTGGGTAGTATATGCTATCCTAATTTATATCTGGGTAGCATAGGCTATCCTA
ATCTATATCTGGGTAGCATATGCTATCCTAATCTATATCTGGGTAGTATATGCTATCCTAATCTGTATCC
GGGTAGCATATGCTATCCTCATGATAAGCTGTCAAACATGAGAATTTTCTTGAAGACGAAAGGGCCTCGT
GATACGCCTATTTTTATAGGTTAATGTCATGATAATAATGGTTTCTTAGACGTCAGGTGGCACTTTTCGG
GGAAATGTGCGCGGAACCCCTATTTGTTTATTTTTCTAAATACATTCAAATATGTATCCGCTCATGAGAC
AATAACCCTGATAAATGCTTCAATAATATTGAAAAAGGAAGAGTATGAGTATTCAACATTTCCGTGTCGC
CCTTATTCCCTTTTTTGCGGCATTTTGCCTTCCTGTTTTTGCTCACCCAGAAACGCTGGTGAAAGTAAAA
GATGCTGAAGATCAGTTGGGTGCACGAGTGGGTTACATCGAACTGGATCTCAACAGCGGTAAGATCCTTG
AGAGTTTTCGCCCCGAAGAACGTTTTCCAATGATGAGCACTTTTAAAGTTCTGCTATGTGGCGCGGTATT
ATCCCGTGTTGACGCCGGGCAAGAGCAACTCGGTCGCCGCATACACTATTCTCAGAATGACTTGGTTGAG
TACTCACCAGTCACAGAAAAGCATCTTACGGATGGCATGACAGTAAGAGAATTATGCAGTGCTGCCATAA
CCATGAGTGATAACACTGCGGCCAACTTACTTCTGACAACGATCGGAGGACCGAAGGAGCTAACCGCTTT
TTTGCACAACATGGGGGATCATGTAACTCGCCTTGATCGTTGGGAACCGGAGCTGAATGAAGCCATACCA
AACGACGAGCGTGACACCACGATGCCTGCAGCAATGGCAACAACGTTGCGCAAACTATTAACTGGCGAAC
TACTTACTCTAGCTTCCCGGCAACAATTAATAGACTGGATGGAGGCGGATAAAGTTGCAGGACCACTTCT
GCGCTCGGCCCTTCCGGCTGGCTGGTTTATTGCTGATAAATCTGGAGCCGGTGAGCGTGGGTCTCGCGGT
ATCATTGCAGCACTGGGGCCAGATGGTAAGCCCTCCCGTATCGTAGTTATCTACACGACGGGGAGTCAGG
CAACTATGGATGAACGAAATAGACAGATCGCTGAGATAGGTGCCTCACTGATTAAGCATTGGTAACTGTC
AGACCAAGTTTACTCATATATACTTTAGATTGATTTAAAACTTCATTTTTAATTTAAAAGGATCTAGGTG
AAGATCCTTTTTGATAATCTCATGACCAAAATCCCTTAACGTGAGTTTTCGTTCCACTGAGCGTCAGACC
CCGTAGAAAAGATCAAAGGATCTTCTTGAGATCCTTTTTTTCTGCGCGTAATCTGCTGCTTGCAAACAAA
AAAACCACCGCTACCAGCGGTGGTTTGTTTGCCGGATCAAGAGCTACCAACTCTTTTTCCGAAGGTAACT
GGCTTCAGCAGAGCGCAGATACCAAATACTGTTCTTCTAGTGTAGCCGTAGTTAGGCCACCACTTCAAGA
ACTCTGTAGCACCGCCTACATACCTCGCTCTGCTAATCCTGTTACCAGTGGCTGCTGCCAGTGGCGATAA
GTCGTGTCTTACCGGGTTGGACTCAAGACGATAGTTACCGGATAAGGCGCAGCGGTCGGGCTGAACGGGG
GGTTCGTGCACACAGCCCAGCTTGGAGCGAACGACCTACACCGAACTGAGATACCTACAGCGTGAGCTAT
GAGAAAGCGCCACGCTTCCCGAAGGGAGAAAGGCGGACAGGTATCCGGTAAGCGGCAGGGTCGGAACAGG
AGAGCGCACGAGGGAGCTTCCAGGGGGAAACGCCTGGTATCTTTATAGTCCTGTCGGGTTTCGCCACCTC
TGACTTGAGCGTCGATTTTTGTGATGCTCGTCAGGGGGGCGGAGCCTATGGAAAAACGCCAGCAACGCGG
CCTTTTTACGGTTCCTGGCCTTTTGCTGGCCTTTTGCTCACATGTTCTTTCCTGCGTTATCCCCTGATTC
TGTGGATAACCGTATTACCGCCTTTGAGTGAGCTGATACCGCTCGCCGCAGCCGAACGACCGAGCGCAGC
GAGTCAGTGAGCGAGGAAGCGGAAGAGCGCCCAATACGCAAACCGCCTCTCCCCGCGCGTTGGCCGATTC
ATTAATGCAGCTGGCACGACAGGTTTCCCGACTGGAAAGCGGGCAGTGAGCGCAACGCAATTAATGTGAG
TTAGCTCACTCATTAGGCACCCCAGGCTTTACACTTTATGCTTCCGGCTCGTATGTTGTGTGGAATTGTG
AGCGGATAACAATTTCACACAGGAAACAGCTATGACCATGATTACGCCAAGCTCTAGCTAGAGGTCGACC
AATTCTCATGTTTGACAGCTTATCATCGCAGATCCGGGCAACGTTGTTGCCATTGCTGCAGGCGCAGAAC
TGGTAGGTATGGAAGATCTATACATTGAATCAATATTGGCAATTAGCCATATTAGTCATTGGTTATATAG
CATAAATCAATATTGGCTATTGGCCATTGCATACGTTGTATCTATATCATAATATGTACATTTATATTGG
CTCATGTCCAATATGACCGCCATGTTGACATTGATTATTGACTAGTTATTAATAGTAATCAATTACGGGG
TCATTAGTTCATAGCCCATATATGGAGTTCCGCGTTACATAACTTACGGTAAATGGCCCGCCTGGCTGAC
CGCCCAACGACCCCCGCCCATTGACGTCAATAATGACGTATGTTCCCATAGTAACGCCAATAGGGACTTT
CCATTGACGTCAATGGGTGGAGTATTTACGGTAAACTGCCCACTTGGCAGTACATCAAGTGTATCATATG
CCAAGTCCGCCCCCTATTGACGTCAATGACGGTAAATGGCCCGCCTGGCATTATGCCCAGTACATGACCT
TACGGGACTTTCCTACTTGGCAGTACATCTACGTATTAGTCATCGCTATTACCATG
